>Addgene plasmid #124456 | pSPgRNA_BLK_P2 | addgene full sequence | sequence record 242024 | Addgene NGS Result
GAGGGCCTATTTCCCATGATTCCTTCATATTTGCATATACGATACAAGGCTGTTAGAGAGATAATTGGAA
TTAATTTGACTGTAAACACAAAGATATTAGTACAAAATACGTGACGTAGAAAGTAATAATTTCTTGGGTA
GTTTGCAGTTTTAAAATTATGTTTTAAAATGGACTATCATATGCTTATCGTAACTTGAAAGTATTTCGAT
TTCTTGGCTTTATATATCTTGTGGAAAGGACGAAACACCGTGATGACGTCAGAGTCTTGCGTTTTAGAGC
TAGAAATAGCAAGTTAAAATAAGGCTAGTCCGTTATCAACTTGAAAAAGTGGCACCGAGTCGGTGCTTTT
TTTCCGCGGTGGAGCTCCAGCTTTTGTTCCCTTTAGTGAGGGTTAATTGCGCGCTTGGCGTAATCATGGT
CATAGCTGTTTCCTGTGTGAAATTGTTATCCGCTCACAATTCCACACAACATACGAGCCGGAAGCATAAA
GTGTAAAGCCTGGGGTGCCTAATGAGTGAGCTAACTCACATTAATTGCGTTGCGCTCACTGCCCGCTTTC
CAGTCGGGAAACCTGTCGTGCCAGCTGCATTAATGAATCGGCCAACGCGCGGGGAGAGGCGGTTTGCGTA
TTGGGCGCTCTTCCGCTTCCTCGCTCACTGACTCGCTGCGCTCGGTCGTTCGGCTGCGGCGAGCGGTATC
AGCTCACTCAAAGGCGGTAATACGGTTATCCACAGAATCAGGGGATAACGCAGGAAAGAACATGTGAGCA
AAAGGCCAGCAAAAGGCCAGGAACCGTAAAAAGGCCGCGTTGCTGGCGTTTTTCCATAGGCTCCGCCCCC
CTGACGAGCATCACAAAAATCGACGCTCAAGTCAGAGGTGGCGAAACCCGACAGGACTATAAAGATACCA
GGCGTTTCCCCCTGGAAGCTCCCTCGTGCGCTCTCCTGTTCCGACCCTGCCGCTTACCGGATACCTGTCC
GCCTTTCTCCCTTCGGGAAGCGTGGCGCTTTCTCATAGCTCACGCTGTAGGTATCTCAGTTCGGTGTAGG
TCGTTCGCTCCAAGCTGGGCTGTGTGCACGAACCCCCCGTTCAGCCCGACCGCTGCGCCTTATCCGGTAA
CTATCGTCTTGAGTCCAACCCGGTAAGACACGACTTATCGCCACTGGCAGCAGCCACTGGTAACAGGATT
AGCAGAGCGAGGTATGTAGGCGGTGCTACAGAGTTCTTGAAGTGGTGGCCTAACTACGGCTACACTAGAA
GAACAGTATTTGGTATCTGCGCTCTGCTGAAGCCAGTTACCTTCGGAAAAAGAGTTGGTAGCTCTTGATC
CGGCAAACAAACCACCGCTGGTAGCGGTGGTTTTTTTGTTTGCAAGCAGCAGATTACGCGCAGAAAAAAA
GGATCTCAAGAAGATCCTTTGATCTTTTCTACGGGGTCTGACGCTCAGTGGAACGAAAACTCACGTTAAG
GGATTTTGGTCATGAGATTATCAAAAAGGATCTTCACCTAGATCCTTTTAAATTAAAAATGAAGTTTTAA
ATCAATCTAAAGTATATATGAGTAAACTTGGTCTGACAGTTACCAATGCTTAATCAGTGAGGCACCTATC
TCAGCGATCTGTCTATTTCGTTCATCCATAGTTGCCTGACTCCCCGTCGTGTAGATAACTACGATACGGG
AGGGCTTACCATCTGGCCCCAGTGCTGCAATGATACCGCGAGACCCACGCTCACCGGCTCCAGATTTATC
AGCAATAAACCAGCCAGCCGGAAGGGCCGAGCGCAGAAGTGGTCCTGCAACTTTATCCGCCTCCATCCAG
TCTATTAATTGTTGCCGGGAAGCTAGAGTAAGTAGTTCGCCAGTTAATAGTTTGCGCAACGTTGTTGCCA
TTGCTACAGGCATCGTGGTGTCACGCTCGTCGTTTGGTATGGCTTCATTCAGCTCCGGTTCCCAACGATC
AAGGCGAGTTACATGATCCCCCATGTTGTGCAAAAAAGCGGTTAGCTCCTTCGGTCCTCCGATCGTTGTC
AGAAGTAAGTTGGCCGCAGTGTTATCACTCATGGTTATGGCAGCACTGCATAATTCTCTTACTGTCATGC
CATCCGTAAGATGCTTTTCTGTGACTGGTGAGTACTCAACCAAGTCATTCTGAGAATAGTGTATGCGGCG
ACCGAGTTGCTCTTGCCCGGCGTCAATACGGGATAATACCGCGCCACATAGCAGAACTTTAAAAGTGCTC
ATCATTGGAAAACGTTCTTCGGGGCGAAAACTCTCAAGGATCTTACCGCTGTTGAGATCCAGTTCGATGT
AACCCACTCGTGCACCCAACTGATCTTCAGCATCTTTTACTTTCACCAGCGTTTCTGGGTGAGCAAAAAC
AGGAAGGCAAAATGCCGCAAAAAAGGGAATAAGGGCGACACGGAAATGTTGAATACTCATACTCTTCCTT
TTTCAATATTATTGAAGCATTTATCAGGGTTATTGTCTCATGAGCGGATACATATTTGAATGTATTTAGA
AAAATAAACAAATAGGGGTTCCGCGCACATTTCCCCGAAAAGTGCCACCTAAATTGTAAGCGTTAATATT
TTGTTAAAATTCGCGTTAAATTTTTGTTAAATCAGCTCATTTTTTAACCAATAGGCCGAAATCGGCAAAA
TCCCTTATAAATCAAAAGAATAGACCGAGATAGGGT
[37 nt withheld, positions 2697-2733]
AAAGAACGTGGACTCCAACGTCAAAGG
[49 nt withheld, positions 2761-2809]
T
[91 nt withheld, positions 2811-2901]
G
[124 nt withheld, positions 2903-3026]
CCCATTCGCCATTCAGGCTGCGCAACTGTTGGGAAGGGCGATCGGTGCGGGCCTCTTCGCTATTACGCCA
GCTGGCGAAAGGGGGATGTGCTGCAAGGCGATTAAGTTGGGTAACGCCAGGGTTTTCCCAGTCACGACGT
TGTAAAACGACGGCCAGTGAGCGCGCGTAATACGACTCACTATAGGGCGAATTGGGTACC
Features (pLannotate 1.2.2; 13 found; start..end, strand, type, name):
      1..241     +  promoter       U6 promoter: RNA polymerase III promoter for human U6 snRNA
    271..346     +  misc_RNA       gRNA scaffold: guide RNA scaffold for the Streptococcus pyogenes CRISPR/Cas9 system
    380..398     -  promoter       T3 promoter: promoter for bacteriophage T3 RNA polymerase
    443..459     -  protein_bind   lac operator: The lac repressor binds to the lac operator to inhibit transcription in E. coli. This inhibition can be relieved by adding lactose or isopropyl-β-D-thiogalactopyranoside (IPTG). lac repressor encoded by lacI
    467..497     -  promoter       lac promoter: promoter for the E. coli lac operon
    512..533     -  protein_bind   CAP binding site: CAP binding activates transcription in the presence of cAMP. E. coli catabolite activator protein
    546..638     -  CDS            lacI (fragment): lac repressor; lacI; The lac repressor binds to the lac operator to inhibit transcription in E. coli. This inhibition can be relieved by adding lactose or isopropyl-β-D-thiogalactopyranoside (IPTG).
    821..1409    -  rep_origin     ori: high-copy-number ColE1/pMB1/pBR322/pUC origin of replication
   1580..2440    -  CDS            AmpR: β-lactamase; bla; confers resistance to ampicillin, carbenicillin, and related antibiotics
   2441..2545    -  promoter       AmpR promoter: bla
   2598..3026    -  rep_origin     f1 ori (sequence partly withheld): f1 bacteriophage origin of replication; arrow indicates direction of (+) strand synthesis
   3031..3186    -  CDS            lacZα (fragment): LacZα fragment of β-galactosidase; lacZ fragment
   3194..3212    +  promoter       T7 promoter: promoter for bacteriophage T7 RNA polymerase
