[The description below was written by a language model from this plasmid's Addgene catalogue record and pLannotate feature annotations shown in this document.]
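Description:
pSPgRNA_BLK_P2 is a small (about 3.2 kb) mammalian guide-RNA expression plasmid built on the pSPgRNA backbone and carrying a single 20-nucleotide spacer, BLK_P2_gRNA (also called BLK_LA56), directed at the human BLK gene locus. The expression unit consists of the human U6 promoter, an RNA polymerase III promoter suited to producing short, uncapped transcripts, followed by a short gap that corresponds to the position of the cloned spacer and then the Streptococcus pyogenes Cas9 guide RNA scaffold. Transcription in mammalian cells therefore yields a complete single guide RNA. The plasmid encodes no Cas9 or effector protein and no mammalian selection marker or reporter, so the nuclease-dead Cas9 fusion or other effector must be supplied from a separate construct. The spacer was inserted by restriction cloning, although the record does not state the sites used.

The remainder of the plasmid is a standard phagemid-type cloning backbone. A high-copy ColE1/pUC origin supports replication in E. coli, and β-lactamase expressed from its own promoter confers ampicillin resistance. An f1 origin is present, along with backbone remnants that flank the guide cassette: T7 and T3 phage promoters, a lac promoter with operator and CAP binding site, and fragments of lacZα and lacI. These remnants play no role in guide expression in mammalian cells.

The stated purpose is CRISPR-mediated epigenome editing of the human BLK locus. The record does not specify which effector it was paired with or exactly which regulatory element the "P2" guide targets.
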