Addgene plasmid #124456: pSPgRNA_BLK_P2
Purpose: For CRISPR-mediated epigenome editing of human BLK gene locus
Depositing lab: Iouri Chepelev. Depositing organization: Cincinnati Children's Hospital Medical Center. Publication: Haplotype-specific chromatin looping reveals genetic interactions of regulatory regions modulating gene expression in 8p23.1. Saint Just Ribeiro M, Tripathi P, Namjou B, Harley JB, Chepelev I. Front Genet. 2022 Sep 7;13:1008582. doi: 10.3389/fgene.2022.1008582. eCollection 2022. PubMed 36160011.
Backbone
  Vector backbone: pSPgRNA (Addgene #47108)
  Vector type: Mammalian Expression
Growth in bacteria
  Bacterial resistance: Ampicillin, 100 μg/mL
  Growth temperature: 37°C
  Growth strain: DH5alpha
  Copy number: High Copy
Gene/Insert
  Gene/Insert name: BLK_P2_gRNA (alt name: BLK_LA56)
  gRNA/shRNA sequence: TGATGACGTCAGAGTCTTGC
  Species: H. sapiens (human)
  Insert size (bp): 20
  Entrez Gene: BLK (a.k.a. MODY11)
  Cloning method: Restriction Enzyme; 5′ cloning site Unknown (unknown if destroyed); 3′ cloning site Unknown (unknown if destroyed)
  Sequencing primers: 5′ hU6-F; 3′ T3
Terms and licenses: Academic/Nonprofit Terms; Industry Terms: Not Available to Industry
How to cite: pSPgRNA_BLK_P2 was a gift from Iouri Chepelev (Addgene plasmid # 124456 ; http://n2t.net/addgene:124456 ; RRID:Addgene_124456)
